>Addgene plasmid #34656 | mg176 | depositor full sequence | sequence record 41624 | mg176 sequence 6710 bps
ATGGGCGAGATTTACTCGCCTTCGCAGTCGAAGGGCTTCAATCAACCATATGGATACCCGATGAATTGTA
ACCTTAGTCGAGTATTCATGGAGATGACTGAAGAAGATCGAAAGTGCCTGGAGGAGCGCAAATATTGGTG
TTTTTTACTGAGCAGCATCACCACATTCTGCGCCTCAATGATATTGGTCGTAATATGGCGAGTGGTGACA
CACCTGTGCTGTCAACGCCGAGAAAAAGAGTTTGTGGAGCCCATACCTGCTCCGGAAGCCGTCCAAATAA
ATATGAACGGGTCGAAGCACGCGCCAAGTGAAACCGACCCGTTTTTGAAGCAACAAGAGGAAAAACACTT
GGGATGGATGACAGAAGCCAAGGACTGGGCTGGCGAGCTGATATCCGGACAAAGTCTGACGGGACGGTTT
CTGGTACTTTTGGTGTTCATTTTATCGATTGGATCGTTGATTATTTATTTTTACGACGCTAGTTTCCAAA
ACTTCCAAGTAGAAACGTGCATCCCGTGGCAGGACAGTCCCTCGCAACAAATCGACCTGGGCTTCAACAT
ATTTTTTCTCGTCTATTTTTTCATTAGATTCATCGCCGCGTCCGACAAAGTTTGGTTTCTGCTTGAAATG
TACAGCTGGATTGATTTTTTCACGATTCCGCCAAGCTTCGTGGCAATTTACTTGCAGAGGAATTGGCTCG
GATTCCGTTTCCTCCGTGCTCTTCGCCTCATGACCGTACCCGACATTCTACAGTACCTCAACATCCTGAA
AACATCTTCATCAATCCGATTGACACAGTTGGTCACAATTTTCGTGGCGGTTTGTCTGACTGGAGCCGGC
TTGGTGCACTTACTGGAAAATTCTGGGGACTTCTTCAAAGGATTTATAAATCCGCACAGAATCACTTATG
CGGACTCTGTGTACTTTGTACTGGTCACAATGTCTACTGTCGGATATGGAGATATCTATTGTACGACGCT
TTGCGGCCGACTTTTCATGATTTTCTTCATTCTGTTCGGTTTGGCCATGTTTGCAAGTTACGTACCAGAA
ATTGCCGATTTGATTGGAAACCGGCAAAAATACGGTGGGGAGTACAAAGGAGAGCACGGGAAGAAGCACA
TAGTGGTCTGTGGCCATATCACCTACGATTCGGTGTCCCATTTTCTTCAAGATTTCCTACACGAGGACCG
TGATGACGTGGATGTCGAAGTGGTGTTTTTGCATCGTGTCGTGCCGGATTTGGAGCTGGAAGGCTTGTTT
AAGCGGCATTTCACAAAAGTCGAATTTTTCACGGGGACTGTCATGGATTCTCTGGATCTTAGCAGAGTCA
AGATCGGGGACGCCGACGCCTGCCTGGTCCTTGCCAACAAGTACAGTACCAATCCGGACGCCGAGGACGC
CGCAAACATTATGCGTGTAATTTCGATCAAAAACTACTCATCGGACATCAGAGTTATTGTGCAACTAATG
CAATATCACAATAAGGCCTACCTTCTAAATATCCCCTCCTGGGACTGGAAACGAGGTGATGACGTCATCT
GTCTCGCGGAGCTTAAGCTCGGATTCATTGCTCAAAGCTGTCTGGCACCCGGATTCTCTACGATGATGGC
TAATTTATTTGCAATGAGAAGTTTCAAAACGTCACAAACCACACCGGACTGGCTGAACCTGTACCTTTGC
GGTGCCGGAATGGAAATGTACACCGACACGCTATCCCACTCGTTCGTCGGAATGACTTTTCCTGAAGCTG
TCGACCTATTATTCAACCGCCTGGGGCTTCTTCTTCTGGCGATTGAGCTTAAAGATGAGGAAAATAAAGA
ATGCAATATTGCAATCAATCCAGGCCCACATATTGTCATCCAGCCTCAAACTCAAGGATTTTTCATTGCT
CAGAGCGCTGACGAGGTGAAGCGGGCGTTTTTCTGGTGTAAGCAGTGTCATGACGATATTAAGGACGTTT
CCTTGATCAAAAAATGTAAATGCAAAAATTTGGCCCTCTTCCGTCGCAACACCAAACACTCGACAGCGGC
CCGTGAAAAAAATGCCAAAATTTCAGATTATTCGGACTTTGACGCTCTGTTTTATCAGAATGACGCAAGA
GCCACCGATGTGCTCCAGCAGTTCCAGCCACAAGCGCCAGCAGGTCCGATGGGCCATTTGGGCCAACAAG
TTCAGCTAAGGATGATTAATCAACAGAGGCCATCTTCCGGAGGACGCCGAAATTCGATGAGTATTCCGCC
AGACGGCAGGGGTGTCGATTTTAGCAAGGATTTTGAGCAGCAATTCCAAGACATGAAATATGACAGTACT
GGAATGTTCCACTGGTGTCCATCCCGTAACCTAGAGGACTGTGTTCTGGAGCGCCACCAGGCCGCTATGA
CCGTACTCAACGGCCACGTGGTGGTTTGTTTGTTCGCTGATCAGGATTCTCCGCTAATTGGGCTCCGGAA
CTTCATAATGCCACTAAGAAGCTCAAACTTCCATTATCATGAGCTCAAACACGTGGTTATTGTGGGAGAC
CTGGAATATTTGAGGAAAGAGTGGAAGACGCTGTACAACTTGCCGAAAATCTCGATTTTGAATGGCTCCC
CGCTATCTCGAGCAGATTTACGCGCCGTCAACATTAACCTCTGCGACATGTGTGTCATAATCTCTGCCCG
GGTCCCAAATACCGAAGATACCACTTTGGCAGATAAGGAAGCGATTCTGGCATCATTGAACATTAAAGCT
ATGCAATTTGATGATACCCTTGGCTTTTTCCCGATGAGGCATCAAACTGGCGATCGGAGCCCGCTGGGCT
CCCCGATTTCCATGCAGAAGAAGGGCGCCAAGTTTGGGACCAATGTGCCGATGATTACGGAGCTTGTTAA
CGACTCAAATGTGCAATTCCTCGACCAGGACGACGACGACGATCCGGACACCGAGCTCTACCTCACGCAG
CCCTTCGCCTGCGGAACTGCCTTCGCCATTTCAGTGTTGGATTCTTTGATGAGTACTACCTACTTCAACG
ACTCGGCCCTGACCCTCATCCGAACTCTGGTCACTGGTGGAGCCACACCGGAGCTTGAACTTATTCTGGC
AGAAGGCGCCGGGCTCCGAGGTGGCTACAGTACCCCGGAGACCCTCTCAAACAGAGATCGGTGCCGAATT
GCTCAGATTTCGCTGCAGGATAACCCGTACGATGGAGTTGTGCACAACACTACCTATGGTGCAATGTTCA
CGATAGCTCTGAGGAGGTACGGCCAACTTTGTATCGGGCTGTATAGGCTTCACGACCAGGATAATCCGGA
CTCTATGAAGCGATATGTTATCACTAATCCTCCAGCAGAATTGAGGATTAAAAATACTGATTACGTCTAC
GTACTTGAACAATTCGATCCGGGACTGGAGTACGAGCCGGGCAAACGACACTTTTAGGGCCTAATTTTAT
CCGATTTTCTTGCTACAAACTACGGGTTATCCGACTCCGAAGGACCAATAATATTTGCAAATGCTCATTT
TTAGGACTTTTTTTGAATTCCTGCAGCCCGGGGGATCCACTAGTTCTAGACTCGAGGATCTGGTTACCAC
TAAACCAGCCTCAAGAACACCCGAATGGAGTCTCTAAGCTACATAATACCAACTTACACTTTACAAAATG
TTGTCCCCCAAAATGTAGCCATTCGTATCTGCTCCTAATAAAAAGAAAGTTTCTTCACATTCTAAAAAAA
AAAAAAAAAAAAAAAAAAACCCCCCCCCCCCCCCCCGGGGNCGCCACCGNGGGGGAGCTCCAATTCGCCC
TATAGTGAGTCGTATTACGCGCGCTCACTGGCCGTCGTTTTACAACGTCGTGACTGGGAAAACCCTGGCG
TTACCCAACTTAATCGCCTTGCAGCACATCCCCCTTTCGCCAGCTGGCGTAATAGCGAAGAGGCCCGCAC
CGATCGCCCTTCCCAACAGTTGCGCAGCCTGAATGGCGAATGGAAATTGTAAGCGTTAATATTTTGTTAA
AATTCGCGTTAAATTTTTGTTAAATCAGCTCATTTTTTAACCAATAGGCCGAAATCGGCAAAATCCCTTA
TAAATCAAAAGAATAGACCGAGATAGGGT
[37 nt withheld, positions 4090-4126]
AAAGAACGTGGACTCCAACGTCAAAGG
[49 nt withheld, positions 4154-4202]
T
[91 nt withheld, positions 4204-4294]
G
[124 nt withheld, positions 4296-4419]
CAGGTGGCACTTTTCGGGGAAATGTGCGCGGAACCCCTATTTGTTTATTTTTCTAAATACATTCAAATAT
GTATCCGCTCATGAGACAATAACCCTGATAAATGCTTCAATAATATTGAAAAAGGAAGAGTATGAGTATT
CAACATTTCCGTGTCGCCCTTATTCCCTTTTTTGCGGCATTTTGCCTTCCTGTTTTTGCTCACCCAGAAA
CGCTGGTGAAAGTAAAAGATGCTGAAGATCAGTTGGGTGCACGAGTGGGTTACATCGAACTGGATCTCAA
CAGCGGTAAGATCCTTGAGAGTTTTCGCCCCGAAGAACGTTTTCCAATGATGAGCACTTTTAAAGTTCTG
CTATGTGGCGCGGTATTATCCCGTATTGACGCCGGGCAAGAGCAACTCGGTCGCCGCATACACTATTCTC
AGAATGACTTGGTTGAGTACTCACCAGTCACAGAAAAGCATCTTACGGATGGCATGACAGTAAGAGAATT
ATGCAGTGCTGCCATAACCATGAGTGATAACACTGCGGCCAACTTACTTCTGACAACGATCGGAGGACCG
AAGGAGCTAACCGCTTTTTTGCACAACATGGGGGATCATGTAACTCGCCTTGATCGTTGGGAACCGGAGC
TGAATGAAGCCATACCAAACGACGAGCGTGACACCACGATGCCTGTAGCAATGGCAACAACGTTGCGCAA
ACTATTAACTGGCGAACTACTTACTCTAGCTTCCCGGCAACAATTAATAGACTGGATGGAGGCGGATAAA
GTTGCAGGACCACTTCTGCGCTCGGCCCTTCCGGCTGGCTGGTTTATTGCTGATAAATCTGGAGCCGGTG
AGCGTGGGTCTCGCGGTATCATTGCAGCACTGGGGCCAGATGGTAAGCCCTCCCGTATCGTAGTTATCTA
CACGACGGGGAGTCAGGCAACTATGGATGAACGAAATAGACAGATCGCTGAGATAGGTGCCTCACTGATT
AAGCATTGGTAACTGTCAGACCAAGTTTACTCATATATACTTTAGATTGATTTAAAACTTCATTTTTAAT
TTAAAAGGATCTAGGTGAAGATCCTTTTTGATAATCTCATGACCAAAATCCCTTAACGTGAGTTTTCGTT
CCACTGAGCGTCAGACCCCGTAGAAAAGATCAAAGGATCTTCTTGAGATCCTTTTTTTCTGCGCGTAATC
TGCTGCTTGCAAACAAAAAAACCACCGCTACCAGCGGTGGTTTGTTTGCCGGATCAAGAGCTACCAACTC
TTTTTCCGAAGGTAACTGGCTTCAGCAGAGCGCAGATACCAAATACTGTCCTTCTAGTGTAGCCGTAGTT
AGGCCACCACTTCAAGAACTCTGTAGCACCGCCTACATACCTCGCTCTGCTAATCCTGTTACCAGTGGCT
GCTGCCAGTGGCGATAAGTCGTGTCTTACCGGGTTGGACTCAAGACGATAGTTACCGGATAAGGCGCAGC
GGTCGGGCTGAACGGGGGGTTCGTGCACACAGCCCAGCTTGGAGCGAACGACCTACACCGAACTGAGATA
CCTACAGCGTGAGCTATGAGAAAGCGCCACGCTTCCCGAAGGGAGAAAGGCGGACAGGTATCCGGTAAGC
GGCAGGGTCGGAACAGGAGAGCGCACGAGGGAGCTTCCAGGGGGAAACGCCTGGTATCTTTATAGTCCTG
TCGGGTTTCGCCACCTCTGACTTGAGCGTCGATTTTTGTGATGCTCGTCAGGGGGGCGGAGCCTATGGAA
AAACGCCAGCAACGCGGCCTTTTTACGGTTCCTGGCCTTTTGCTGGCCTTTTGCTCACATGTTCTTTCCT
GCGTTATCCCCTGATTCTGTGGATAACCGTATTACCGCCTTTGAGTGAGCTGATACCGCTCGCCGCAGCC
GAACGACCGAGCGCAGCGAGTCAGTGAGCGAGGAAGCGGAAGAGCGCCCAATACGCAAACCGCCTCTCCC
CGCGCGTTGGCCGATTCATTAATGCAGCTGGCACGACAGGTTTCCCGACTGGAAAGCGGGCAGTGAGCGC
AACGCAATTAATGTGAGTTAGCTCACTCATTAGGCACCCCAGGCTTTACACTTTATGCTTCCGGCTCGTA
TGTTGTGTGGAATTGTGAGCGGATAACAATTTCACACAGGAAACAGCTATGACCATGATTACGCCAAGCG
CGCAATTAACCCTCACTAAAGGGAACAAAAGCTGGGTACCGGGCCCCCCCTCGAGGTAGCTTCTTGTTCT
TTTTGCAGAAGCTCAGAATAAACGCTCAACTTTGGCAGAATCGATCCCACC
Features (pLannotate 1.2.2; 17 found; start..end, strand, type, name):
      1..3414    +  CDS            slo-1: SLO1_CAEEL - Experimental evidence at protein level: Swiss-Prot protein existence level 1. Potassium channel activated by both membrane depolarization or increase in cytosolic Ca(2+) that mediates export of K(+) (PubMed:11738032). Its activation dampens the excitatory events that elevate the cytosolic Ca(2+) concentration and/or depolarize the cell membrane (PubMed:11738032). It therefore contributes to repolarization of the membrane potential (PubMed:11738032). Essential for the regulation of neurotransmitter release at synapses (PubMed:11738032, PubMed:28168949). From Caenorhabditis elegans.
   3515..3550    -  misc_feature   MCS (fragment): pBluescript multiple cloning site
   3573..3698    +  3'UTR          Xenopus globin 3'-UTR: 3'-UTR of the major beta-globin gene of Xenopus laevis
   3731..3747    -  promoter       chicken β-actin promoter (fragment): contains a 21-bp deletion relative to the standard chicken β-actin promoter
   3779..3797    -  promoter       T7 promoter: promoter for bacteriophage T7 RNA polymerase
   3805..3960    +  CDS            lacZα (fragment): LacZα fragment of β-galactosidase; lacZ fragment
   3991..4419    -  rep_origin     f1 ori (sequence partly withheld): f1 bacteriophage origin of replication; arrow indicates direction of (+) strand synthesis
   4446..4550    +  promoter       AmpR promoter: bla
   4551..5411    +  CDS            AmpR: β-lactamase; bla; confers resistance to ampicillin, carbenicillin, and related antibiotics
   5582..6170    +  rep_origin     ori: high-copy-number ColE1/pMB1/pBR322/pUC origin of replication
   6353..6445    +  CDS            lacI (fragment): lac repressor; lacI; The lac repressor binds to the lac operator to inhibit transcription in E. coli. This inhibition can be relieved by adding lactose or isopropyl-β-D-thiogalactopyranoside (IPTG).
   6458..6479    +  protein_bind   CAP binding site: CAP binding activates transcription in the presence of cAMP. E. coli catabolite activator protein
   6494..6524    +  promoter       lac promoter: promoter for the E. coli lac operon
   6532..6548    +  protein_bind   lac operator: The lac repressor binds to the lac operator to inhibit transcription in E. coli. This inhibition can be relieved by adding lactose or isopropyl-β-D-thiogalactopyranoside (IPTG). lac repressor encoded by lacI
   6593..6611    +  promoter       T3 promoter: promoter for bacteriophage T3 RNA polymerase
   6624..6646    -  misc_feature   MCS (fragment): pBluescript multiple cloning site
   6652..6694    +  5'UTR          Xenopus globin 5'-UTR: translational enhancer from the 5'-UTR of the major beta-globin gene of Xenopus laevis
