[The description below was written by a language model from this plasmid's Addgene catalogue record and pLannotate feature annotations shown in this document.]
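Description:
mg176 is a pBluescript KS(+)-based plasmid for expressing a specific splice variant of the Caenorhabditis elegans BK potassium channel SLO-1 in Xenopus oocytes. It is maintained in E. coli as a high-copy plasmid through its ColE1/pUC-type origin and selected with ampicillin via the β-lactamase gene. The backbone also retains the f1 phage origin and remnants of the lac promoter/operator and lacZα region typical of pBluescript.

The insert is the slo-1(A2;B2;C0) cDNA, where the name denotes the combination of alternative exons used at three splice sites. It encodes a channel activated by membrane depolarization and by cytosolic calcium, which helps repolarize the membrane and regulates neurotransmitter release at synapses. In the annotated 6,710-nt sequence, the coding region is preceded by the Xenopus β-globin 5' UTR, a translational enhancer, and followed by the Xenopus β-globin 3' UTR. The catalogue lists these under tags, but they are untranslated flanks that generally improve the stability and translation of injected RNA in oocytes, not protein fusions. A T3 promoter lies upstream of the 5' UTR in the sense orientation, so it is the likely promoter for in vitro synthesis of sense cRNA, although the record does not state this explicitly. A T7 promoter sits downstream, facing the opposite direction. A very short annotated match to the chicken β-actin promoter is only a fragment and is probably not functional.

The plasmid was derived from an earlier construct carrying the slo-1(A2;B0;C1) isoform. It belongs to a study of how alternatively spliced domains interact to regulate BK channel gating, consistent with use in heterologous expression to compare isoforms.
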