Addgene plasmid #34656: mg176
Depositing lab: Miriam Goodman. Depositing organization: Stanford University. Publication: Alternatively spliced domains interact to regulate BK potassium channel gating. Johnson BE, Glauser DA, Dan-Glauser ES, Halling DB, Aldrich RW, Goodman MB. Proc Natl Acad Sci U S A. 2011 Nov 2. 10.1073/pnas.1116795108 PubMed 22049343.
Backbone
  Vector backbone: pBluescript KS(+)
  Backbone size w/o insert (bp): 2958
  Vector type: Xenopus oocyte expression
Growth in bacteria
  Bacterial resistance: Ampicillin, 100 μg/mL
  Growth temperature: 37°C
  Growth strain: DH5alpha
  Growth instructions: Top 10 F' E. coli
  Copy number: High Copy
Gene/Insert
  Gene/Insert name: slo-1(A2;B2;C0) (alt names: BK channel; Lablife ID:L1089.P195)
  Species: C. elegans (nematode)
  Insert size (bp): 3754
  GenBank ID: NM_001029090
  Entrez Gene: slo-1 (a.k.a. CELE_Y51A2D.19)
  Tag / fusion protein: Xenopus beta-globulin 5' UTR (N terminal on insert); Xenopus beta-globulin 3' UTR (C terminal on insert)
Resource information
  A portion of this plasmid was derived from a plasmid made by: The backbone plasmid containing insert slo-1(A2;B0;C1) was obtained from Zhao-Wen Wang (University of Connecticut)
Terms and licenses: Academic/Nonprofit Terms; Industry Terms: Not Available to Industry
Depositor comments: The backbone plasmid containing insert slo-1(A2;B0;C1) was first published in: Wang, Z.W., Saifee, O., Nonet, M.L., and Salkoff, L. (2001). SLO-1 potassium channels control quantal content of neurotransmitter release at the C. elegans neuromuscular junction. Neuron 32, 867-881.
How to cite: mg176 was a gift from Miriam Goodman (Addgene plasmid # 34656 ; http://n2t.net/addgene:34656 ; RRID:Addgene_34656)
