>Addgene plasmid #34656 | mg176 | addgene partial sequence | sequence record 43139 | T3 5'-GCAATTAACCCTCACTAAAGG-3'
GCTTCTTGTTCTTTTTGCAGAAGCTCAGAATAAACGCTCAACTTTGGCAGAATCGATCCCACCATGGGCG
AGATTTACTCGCCTTCGCAGTCGAAGGGCTTCAATCAACCATATGGATACCCGATGAATTGTAACCTTAG
TCGAGTATTCATGGAGATGACTGAAGAAGATCGAAAGTGCCTGGAGGAGCGCAAATATTGGTGTTTTTTA
CTGAGCAGCATCACCACATTCTGCGCCTCAATGATATTGGTCGTAATATGGCGAGTGGTGACACACCTGT
GCTGTCAACGCCGAGAAAAAGAGTTTGTGGAGCCCATACCTGCTCCGGAAGCCGTCCAAATAAATATGAA
CGGGTCGAAGCACGCGCCAAGTGAAACCGACCCGTTTTTGAAGCAACAAGAGGAAAAACACTTGGGATGG
ATGACAGAAGCCAAGGACTGGGCTGGCGAGCTGATATCCGGACAAAGTCTGACGGGACGGTTTCTGGTAC
TTTTGGTGTTCATTTTATCGATTGGATCGTTGATTATTTATTTTTACGACGCTAGTTTCCAAAACTTCCA
AGTAGAAACGTGCATCCCGTGGCAGGACAGTCCCTCGCAACAAATCGACCTGGGCTTCAACATATTTTTT
CTCGTCTATTTTTTCATTAGATTCATCGCCGCGTCCGACAAAGTTTGGTTTCTGCTTGAAATGTACAGCT
GGATTGATTTTTTCACGATTCCGCCAAGCTTCGTGGCAATTTACTTGCAGAGGAATTGGCTCGGATTCCG
TTTCCTCCGTGCTCTTCGCCTCATGACCGTACCCGACATTCTACAGTACCTCAACATCCTGAAAACATCT
TCATCAATCCGATTGACACAGTTGGTCACAATTTTCGTGGCGGTTTGTCTGACTGGAGCC
