>Addgene plasmid #34656 | mg176 | addgene partial sequence | sequence record 43190 | wSlo1-R 5'-gatggacaccagtggaacatt-3'
TCGAATTTCGGCGTCCTCCGGAAGATGGCCTCTGTTGATTAATCATCCTTAGCTGAACTTGTTGGCCCAA
ATGGCCCATCGGACCTGCTGGCGCTTGTGGCTGGAACTGCTGGAGCACATCGGTGGCTCTTGCGTCATTC
TGATAAAACAGAGCGTCAAAGTCCGAATAATCTGAAATTTTGGCATTTTTTTCACGGGCCGCTGTCGAGT
GTTTGGTGTTGCGACGGAAGAGGGCCAAATTTTTGCATTTACATTTTTTGATCAAGGAAACGTCCTTAAT
ATCGTCATGACACTGCTTACACCAGAAAAACGCCCGCTTCACCTCGTCAGCGCTCTGAGCAATGAAAAAT
CCTTGAGTTTGAGGCTGGATGACAATATGTGGGCCTGGATTGATTGCAATATTGCATTCTTTATTTTCCT
CATCTTTAAGCTCAATCGCCAGAAGAAGAAGCCCCAGGCGGTTGAATAATAGGTCGACAGCTTCAGGAAA
AGTCATTCCGACGAACGAGTGGGATAGCGTGTCGGTGTACATTTCCATTCCGGCACCGCAAAGGTACAGG
TTCAGCCAGTCCGGTGTGGTTTGTGACGTTTTGAAACTTCTCAT
